Addgene plasmid #217013: pFastBac dual_Human full length CDK7(W132R, S164D, T170E)
Purpose: Expression of CDK7 in insect cells
Depositing lab: Manjeet Mukherjee. Depositing organization: Astex Therapeutics Limited. Publication: Protein engineering enables a soakable crystal form of human CDK7 primed for high-throughput crystallography and structure-based drug design. Mukherjee M, Day PJ, Laverty D, Bueren-Calabuig JA, Woodhead AJ, Griffiths-Jones C, Hiscock S, East C, Boyd S, O'Reilly M. Structure. 2024 Jun 9:S0969-2126(24)00188-6. doi: 10.1016/j.str.2024.05.011. PubMed 38870939.
Backbone
  Vector backbone: pFastBac dual
  Vector type: Insect Expression
Growth in bacteria
  Bacterial resistance: Ampicillin and Gentamicin, 100 & 10 μg/mL
  Growth temperature: 37°C
  Growth strain: DH5alpha
  Copy number: Unknown
Gene/Insert
  Gene/Insert name: CDK7(W132R, S164D, T170E) (alt name: cdk7)
  Species: H. sapiens (human)
  Insert size (bp): 1056
  Mutation: CDK7(W132R, S164D, T170E)
  Entrez Gene: CDK7 (a.k.a. CAK, CAK1, CDKN7, HCAK, MO15, STK1, p39MO15)
  Tag / fusion protein: TEV cleavable his tag
Terms and licenses: Academic/Nonprofit Terms; Industry Terms: Not Available to Industry
How to cite: pFastBac dual_Human full length CDK7(W132R, S164D, T170E) was a gift from Manjeet Mukherjee (Addgene plasmid # 217013 ; http://n2t.net/addgene:217013 ; RRID:Addgene_217013)
