[The description below was written by a language model from this plasmid's Addgene catalogue record and pLannotate feature annotations shown in this document.]
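Description:
pFastBac dual_Human full length CDK7(W132R, S164D, T170E) is a baculovirus donor (transfer) plasmid built on the pFastBac Dual backbone for producing an engineered form of human CDK7 in insect cells. It is propagated in E. coli through a high-copy ColE1/pUC-type origin and is selected with ampicillin (β-lactamase) and gentamicin (the aacC1 acetyltransferase driven by the class 1 integron Pc promoter). An f1 origin is also present. The gentamicin marker and the expression cassettes lie between the Tn7R and Tn7L ends of a mini-Tn7 element. In the standard system, this segment is moved by site-specific transposition into a baculovirus shuttle genome (bacmid) in a suitable E. coli host. The resulting recombinant bacmid is then used to generate virus for infecting insect cells.

The backbone carries two divergent late baculovirus promoters. The polyhedrin promoter drives the payload: a His affinity tag, described in the record as TEV-cleavable, followed by the full-length human CDK7 coding sequence and terminated by the SV40 polyadenylation signal. The p10 promoter faces the opposite direction with an HSV TK poly(A) signal, and no insert is annotated between them, so this second cassette appears to be empty. The CDK7 insert carries three substitutions: W132R, S164D and T170E. The record does not explain each change individually. The associated publication describes protein engineering to obtain a soakable crystal form of CDK7, so the construct is intended to supply purifiable, tag-removable kinase for high-throughput crystallography and structure-based drug design.
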