Features (pLannotate 1.2.2; 18 found; start..end, strand, type, name):
     81..97      +  CDS            lacZα (fragment): LacZα fragment of β-galactosidase; lacZ fragment
    102..556     +  rep_origin     f1 ori (sequence partly withheld): f1 bacteriophage origin of replication; arrow indicates direction of (+) strand synthesis
    582..686     +  promoter       AmpR promoter: bla
    687..1547    +  CDS            AmpR: β-lactamase; bla; confers resistance to ampicillin, carbenicillin, and related antibiotics
   1718..2306    +  rep_origin     ori: high-copy-number ColE1/pMB1/pBR322/pUC origin of replication
   2492..2543    -  misc_feature   bom (fragment): basis of mobility region from pBR322
   2611..2835    -  mobile_element Tn7R: mini-Tn7 element (right end of the Tn7 transposon) Tn7
   2902..3435    -  CDS            GmR: gentamycin acetyltransferase; aacC1; confers resistance to gentamycin
   3624..3652    -  promoter       Pc promoter: intI1 (promoter lies within the coding sequence); class 1 integron promoter
   3630..3989    -  CDS            YPR2_ECOLX (fragment): Protein predicted: Swiss-Prot protein existence level 4. From Escherichia coli.
   4160..4208    -  polyA_signal   HSV TK poly(A) signal: herpes simplex virus thymidine kinase polyadenylation signal (Cole and Stacy, 1985)
   4344..4453    -  promoter       p10 promoter: baculovirus promoter for expression in insect cells
   4477..4568    +  promoter       polyhedrin promoter: polh from Autographa californica; promoter for the baculovirus polyhedrin gene
   4621..4640    +  CDS            9xHis (fragment): 9xHis affinity tag
   4686..5723    +  CDS            CDK7: CDK7_HUMAN - Also known as CAK, CAK1, CDKN7, MO15, STK1. Experimental evidence at protein level: Swiss-Prot protein existence level 1. Serine/threonine kinase involved in cell cycle control and in RNA polymerase II-mediated RNA transcription. Cyclin-dependent kinases (CDKs) are activated by the binding to a cyclin and mediate the progression through the cell cycle. Each different complex controls a specific transition between 2 subsequent phases in the cell cycle. Required for both activation and complex formation of CDK1/cyclin-B during G2-M transition, and for activation of CDK2/cyclins duri
   5805..5888    +  CDS            large T antigen (fragment): large T antigen from SV40 (simian virus 40)
   5911..6045    +  polyA_signal   SV40 poly(A) signal: SV40 polyadenylation signal
   6074..6239    -  mobile_element Tn7L: mini-Tn7 element (left end of the Tn7 transposon) Tn7
>Addgene plasmid #217013 | pFastBac dual_Human full length CDK7(W132R, S164D, T170E) | addgene full sequence | sequence record 431042 | Addgene NGS Result
TTCTCTGTCACAGAATGAAAATTTTTCTGTCATCTCTTCGTTATTAATGTTTGTAATTGACTGAATATCA
ACGCTTATTTGCAGCCTGAATGGCGAATGGG
[124 nt withheld, positions 102-225]
C
[91 nt withheld, positions 227-317]
A
[49 nt withheld, positions 319-367]
CCTTTGACGTTGGAGTCCACGTTCTT
[37 nt withheld, positions 394-430]
ACCCTATCTCGGTCTATTCTTTTGATTTATAAGGGATTTTGCCGATTTCGGCCTATTGGTTAAAAAATGA
GCTGATTTAACAAAAATTTAACGCGAATTTTAACAAAATATTAACGCTTACAATTTAGGTGGCACTTTTC
GGGGAAATGTGCGCGGAACCCCTATTTGTTTATTTTTCTAAATACATTCAAATATGTATCCGCTCATGAG
ACAATAACCCTGATAAATGCTTCAATAATATTGAAAAAGGAAGAGTATGAGTATTCAACATTTCCGTGTC
GCCCTTATTCCCTTTTTTGCGGCATTTTGCCTTCCTGTTTTTGCTCACCCAGAAACGCTGGTGAAAGTAA
AAGATGCTGAAGATCAGTTGGGTGCACGAGTGGGTTACATCGAACTGGATCTCAACAGCGGTAAGATCCT
TGAGAGTTTTCGCCCCGAAGAACGTTTTCCAATGATGAGCACTTTTAAAGTTCTGCTATGTGGCGCGGTA
TTATCCCGTATTGACGCCGGGCAAGAGCAACTCGGTCGCCGCATACACTATTCTCAGAATGACTTGGTTG
AGTACTCACCAGTCACAGAAAAGCATCTTACGGATGGCATGACAGTAAGAGAATTATGCAGTGCTGCCAT
AACCATGAGTGATAACACTGCGGCCAACTTACTTCTGACAACGATCGGAGGACCGAAGGAGCTAACCGCT
TTTTTGCACAACATGGGGGATCATGTAACTCGCCTTGATCGTTGGGAACCGGAGCTGAATGAAGCCATAC
CAAACGACGAGCGTGACACCACGATGCCTGTAGCAATGGCAACAACGTTGCGCAAACTATTAACTGGCGA
ACTACTTACTCTAGCTTCCCGGCAACAATTAATAGACTGGATGGAGGCGGATAAAGTTGCAGGACCACTT
CTGCGCTCGGCCCTTCCGGCTGGCTGGTTTATTGCTGATAAATCTGGAGCCGGTGAGCGTGGGTCTCGCG
GTATCATTGCAGCACTGGGGCCAGATGGTAAGCCCTCCCGTATCGTAGTTATCTACACGACGGGGAGTCA
GGCAACTATGGATGAACGAAATAGACAGATCGCTGAGATAGGTGCCTCACTGATTAAGCATTGGTAACTG
TCAGACCAAGTTTACTCATATATACTTTAGATTGATTTAAAACTTCATTTTTAATTTAAAAGGATCTAGG
TGAAGATCCTTTTTGATAATCTCATGACCAAAATCCCTTAACGTGAGTTTTCGTTCCACTGAGCGTCAGA
CCCCGTAGAAAAGATCAAAGGATCTTCTTGAGATCCTTTTTTTCTGCGCGTAATCTGCTGCTTGCAAACA
AAAAAACCACCGCTACCAGCGGTGGTTTGTTTGCCGGATCAAGAGCTACCAACTCTTTTTCCGAAGGTAA
CTGGCTTCAGCAGAGCGCAGATACCAAATACTGTTCTTCTAGTGTAGCCGTAGTTAGGCCACCACTTCAA
GAACTCTGTAGCACCGCCTACATACCTCGCTCTGCTAATCCTGTTACCAGTGGCTGCTGCCAGTGGCGAT
AAGTCGTGTCTTACCGGGTTGGACTCAAGACGATAGTTACCGGATAAGGCGCAGCGGTCGGGCTGAACGG
GGGGTTCGTGCACACAGCCCAGCTTGGAGCGAACGACCTACACCGAACTGAGATACCTACAGCGTGAGCT
ATGAGAAAGCGCCACGCTTCCCGAAGGGAGAAAGGCGGACAGGTATCCGGTAAGCGGCAGGGTCGGAACA
GGAGAGCGCACGAGGGAGCTTCCAGGGGGAAACGCCTGGTATCTTTATAGTCCTGTCGGGTTTCGCCACC
TCTGACTTGAGCGTCGATTTTTGTGATGCTCGTCAGGGGGGCGGAGCCTATGGAAAAACGCCAGCAACGC
GGCCTTTTTACGGTTCCTGGCCTTTTGCTGGCCTTTTGCTCACATGTTCTTTCCTGCGTTATCCCCTGAT
TCTGTGGATAACCGTATTACCGCCTTTGAGTGAGCTGATACCGCTCGCCGCAGCCGAACGACCGAGCGCA
GCGAGTCAGTGAGCGAGGAAGCGGAAGAGCGCCTGATGCGGTATTTTCTCCTTACGCATCTGTGCGGTAT
TTCACACCGCATAGACCAGCCGCGTAACCTGGCAAAATCGGTTACGGTTGAGTAATAAATGGATGCCCTG
CGTAAGCGGGTGTGGGCGGACAATAAAGTCTTAAACTGAACAAAATAGATCTAAACTATGACAATAAAGT
CTTAAACTAGACAGAATAGTTGTAAACTGAAATCAGTCCAGTTATGCTGTGAAAAAGCATACTGGACTTT
TGTTATGGCTAAAGCAAACTCTTCATTTTCTGAAGTGCAAATTGCCCGTCGTATTAAAGAGGGGCGTGGC
CAAGGGCATGGTAAAGACTATATTCGCGGCGTTGTGACAATTTACCGAACAACTCCGCGGCCGGGAAGCC
GATCTCGGCTTGAACGAATTGTTAGGTGGCGGTACTTGGGTCGATATCAAAGTGCATCACTTCTTCCCGT
ATGCCCAACTTTGTATAGAGAGCCACTGCGGGATCGTCACCGTAATCTGCTTGCACGTAGATCACATAAG
CACCAAGCGCGTTGGCCTCATGCTTGAGGAGATTGATGAGCGCGGTGGCAATGCCCTGCCTCCGGTGCTC
GCCGGAGACTGCGAGATCATAGATATAGATCTCACTACGCGGCTGCTCAAACTTGGGCAGAACGTAAGCC
GCGAGAGCGCCAACAACCGCTTCTTGGTCGAAGGCAGCAAGCGCGATGAATGTCTTACTACGGAGCAAGT
TCCCGAGGTAATCGGAGTCCGGCTGATGTTGGGAGTAGGTGGCTACGTCTCCGAACTCACGACCGAAAAG
ATCAAGAGCAGCCCGCATGGATTTGACTTGGTCAGGGCCGAGCCTACATGTGCGAATGATGCCCATACTT
GAGCCACCTAACTTTGTTTTAGGGCGACTGCCCTGCTGCGTAACATCGTTGCTGCTGCGTAACATCGTTG
CTGCTCCATAACATCAAACATCGACCCACGGCGTAACGCGCTTGCTGCTTGGATGCCCGAGGCATAGACT
GTACAAAAAAACAGTCATAACAAGCCATGAAAACCGCCACTGCGCCGTTACCACCGCTGCGTTCGGTCAA
GGTTCTGGACCAGTTGCGTGAGCGCATACGCTACTTGCATTACAGTTTACGAACCGAACAGGCTTATGTC
AACTGGGTTCGTGCCTTCATCCGTTTCCACGGTGTGCGTCACCCGGCAACCTTGGGCAGCAGCGAAGTCG
AGGCATTTCTGTCCTGGCTGGCGAACGAGCGCAAGGTTTCGGTCTCCACGCATCGTCAGGCATTGGCGGC
CTTGCTGTTCTTCTACGGCAAGGTGCTGTGCACGGATCTGCCCTTGCTTCAGGAGATCGGTAGACCTCGG
CCGTCGCGGCGCTTGCCGGTGGTGCTGACCCCGGATGAAGTGGTTCGCATCCTCGGTTTTCTGGAAGGCG
AGCATCGTTTGTTCGCCCAGGACTCTAGCTATAGTTCTAGTGGTTGGCTACGTACCCGTAGTGGCTATGG
CAGGGCTTGCCGCCCCGACGTTGGCTGCGAGCCCTGGGCCTTCACCCGAACTTGGGGGTTGGGGTGGGGA
AAAGGAAGAAACGCGGGCGTATTGGTCCCAATGGGGTCTCGGTGGGGTATCGACAGAGTGCCAGCCCTGG
GACCGAACCCCGCGTTTATGAACAAACGACCCAACACCCGTGCGTTTTATTCTGTCTTTTTATTGCCGTC
ATAGCGCGGGTTCCTTCCGGTATTGTCTCCTTCCGTGTTTCAGTTAGCCTCCCCCATCTCCCGGTACCGC
ATGCTATGCATCAGCTGCTAGCACCATGGCTCGAGATCCCGGGTGATCAAGTCTTCGTCGAGTGATTGTA
AATAAAATGTAATTTACAGTATAGTATTTTAATTAATATACAAATGATTTGATAATAATTCTTATTTAAC
TATAATATATTGTGTTGGGTTGAATTAAAGGTCCGTATACTCCGGAATATTAATAGATCATGGAGATAAT
TAAAATGATAACCATCTCGCAAATAAATAAGTATTTTACTGTTTTCGTAACAGTTTTGTAATAAAAAAAC
CTATAAATATTCCGGATTATTCATACCGTCCCACCATCGGGCGCGGATCTATGTCATACTACCACCACCA
CCACCACCACGATTACGATATTCCAACAACTGAAAACCTCTACTTCCAGGGATCCATGGCACTCGACGTG
AAGTCTCGCGCTAAGCGTTACGAGAAGCTGGACTTCCTGGGTGAAGGCCAGTTCGCTACCGTGTACAAGG
CCAGGGACAAGAACACTAACCAGATCGTCGCCATCAAGAAGATCAAGCTGGGCCACAGATCCGAGGCTAA
GGACGGAATCAACCGCACCGCCCTGCGTGAGATCAAGCTGCTGCAGGAACTGAGCCACCCTAACATCATC
GGTCTGCTGGACGCTTTCGGCCACAAGTCCAACATCAGCCTGGTGTTCGACTTCATGGAGACTGACCTGG
AAGTGATCATCAAGGACAACTCCCTGGTCCTGACCCCCAGCCACATCAAGGCCTACATGCTGATGACTCT
GCAGGGTCTGGAGTACCTGCACCAGCACAGAATCTTGCACAGGGACCTGAAGCCAAACAACCTGCTGCTG
GACGAAAACGGCGTCCTGAAGCTGGCTGACTTCGGACTGGCCAAGTCTTTCGGTGACCCAAACCGCGCTT
ACGAGCACCAGGTGGTCACTAGGTGGTACAGAGCTCCTGAACTGCTGTTCGGAGCCCGTATGTACGGAGT
GGGTGTGGACATGTGGGCTGTGGGTTGCATCCTGGCTGAGCTGCTGCTGAGGGTCCCATTCCTGCCTGGC
GACTCCGACCTGGACCAGCTGACCCGTATCTTCGAAACTCTGGGAACCCCTACTGAGGAACAGTGGCCCG
ACATGTGCTCTCTGCCAGACTACGTGACCTTCAAGTCATTCCCCGGTATCCCACTGCACCACATCTTCAG
CGCTGCCGGTGACGACCTGCTGGACCTGATCCAGGGCCTGTTCCTGTTCAACCCTTGCGCTAGGATCACT
GCTACTCAGGCCCTGAAGATGAAGTACTTCTCTAACCGTCCAGGACCAACCCCAGGATGCCAGCTGCCTA
GACCCAACTGCCCTGTCGAGACTCTGAAGGAACAGTCAAACCCCGCTCTGGCCATCAAGCGTAAAAGGAC
CGAGGCGTTGGAACAGGGTGGATTGCCGAAAAAACTCATCTTCTAAGTCGACGAGCTCACTAGTCGCGGC
CGCTTTCGAATCTAGAGCCTGCAGTCTCGACAAGCTTGTCGAGAAGTACTAGAGGATCATAATCAGCCAT
ACCACATTTGTAGAGGTTTTACTTGCTTTAAAAAACCTCCCACACCTCCCCCTGAACCTGAAACATAAAA
TGAATGCAATTGTTGTTGTTAACTTGTTTATTGCAGCTTATAATGGTTACAAATAAAGCAATAGCATCAC
AAATTTCACAAATAAAGCATTTTTTTCACTGCATTCTAGTTGTGGTTTGTCCAAACTCATCAATGTATCT
TATCATGTCTGGATCTGATCACTGCTTGAGCCTAGGAGATCCGAACCAGATAAGTGAAATCTAGTTCCAA
ACTATTTTGTCATTTTTAATTTTCGTATTAGCTTACGACGCTACACCCAGTTCCCATCTATTTTGTCACT
CTTCCCTAAATAATCCTTAAAAACTCCATTTCCACCCCTCCCAGTTCCCAACTATTTTGTCCGCCCACAG
CGGGGCATTTTTCTTCCTGTTATGTTTTTAATCAAACATCCTGCCAACTCCATGTGACAAACCGTCATCT
TCGGCTACTTT
